Addgene plasmid #73555: shCDK4/6(2)
Purpose: vector encoding both shRNA against CDK4(2) and shRNA against CDK6(2)
Depositing lab: Gerardo Ferbeyre. Depositing organization: University of Montreal. Publication: A CDK4/6-Dependent Epigenetic Mechanism Protects Cancer Cells from PML-induced Senescence. Acevedo M, Vernier M, Mignacca L, Lessard F, Huot G, Moiseeva O, Bourdeau V, Ferbeyre G. Cancer Res. 2016 Jun 1;76(11):3252-64. doi: 10.1158/0008-5472.CAN-15-2347. Epub 2016 Mar 29. PubMed 27206849.
Backbone
  Vector backbone: pMLPX
  Total vector size (bp): 8000
  Modifications to backbone: +GFP
  Vector type: Mammalian Expression, Retroviral
  Selectable markers: Hygromycin
Growth in bacteria
  Bacterial resistance: Ampicillin, 100 μg/mL
  Growth temperature: 37°C
  Growth strain: NEB Stable
  Copy number: High Copy
Gene/Insert
  Gene/Insert name: shRNA against CDK4 + shRNA against CDK6
  gRNA/shRNA sequence: CDK4:GGCACTTACACCCGTGGTTGTT, CDK6: ACCGAGTAGTGCATCGCGATCT
  Species: H. sapiens (human)
  Promoter: LTR
  Cloning method: Unknown
  Sequencing primers: 5′ CCCTTGAACCTCCTCGTTCGACC; 3′ CTTCGCGCCACCTTCTACTCCT
Terms and licenses: Academic/Nonprofit Terms; Industry Terms: Not Available to Industry
How to cite: shCDK4/6(2) was a gift from Gerardo Ferbeyre (Addgene plasmid # 73555 ; http://n2t.net/addgene:73555 ; RRID:Addgene_73555)
