[The description below was written by a language model from this plasmid's Addgene catalogue record.]
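Description:
shCDK4/6(2) is a retroviral mammalian expression vector built on the pMLPX backbone, with a recorded total size of about 8 kb. It carries two short hairpin RNAs in a single construct, one directed against human CDK4 and one against human CDK6. The "(2)" in the name marks these as the second hairpin sequence for each target in the depositor's set. The catalogue lists the retroviral LTR as the promoter, so the hairpins are transcribed from the long terminal repeat after the provirus integrates into the host genome. The record does not say how the two hairpins are arranged relative to each other, and the cloning method is listed as unknown.

The backbone is noted as modified by the addition of GFP, which would serve as a fluorescent marker for identifying transduced cells, and hygromycin is listed as the selectable marker for mammalian cells. In bacteria the plasmid is a high-copy construct selected with ampicillin. It is kept in a recombination-deficient strain, a common choice for vectors with repeated LTR sequences and hairpin inserts. No feature table accompanies the entry, so the exact positions of the LTRs, packaging signal, GFP and hygromycin cassette cannot be confirmed from the record.

The construct is intended for simultaneous stable knockdown of both cyclin D-dependent kinases, CDK4 and CDK6, in human cells by retroviral delivery. Targeting both addresses the functional redundancy between the two kinases. The associated study examined how CDK4/6 activity protects cancer cells from PML-induced senescence.
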