>Addgene plasmid #73555 | shCDK4/6(2) | depositor partial sequence | sequence record 140298 | Sequence of the two miR30 contexts wi shRNAs (shCDK4#2 and shCDK6#2)
TGTTTGAATGAGGCTTCAGTACTTTACAGAATCGTTGCCTGCACATCTTGGAAACACTTGCTGGGATTAC
TTCTTCAGGTTAACCCAACAGAAGGCTCGAGAAGGTATATTGCTGTTGACAGTGAGCGAGCACTTACACC
CGTGGTTGTTTAGTGAAGCCACAGATGTAAACAACCACGGGTGTAAGTGCCTGCCTACTGCCTCGGAATT
CAAGGGGCTACTTTAGGAGCAATTATCTTGTTTACTAAAACTGAATACCTTGCTATCTCTTTGATACATT
TTTACAAAGCTGAATTAAAATGGTATAAATTAAATCACTTTTTTGGATCTCTCGACTAGGGATAACAGGG
TAATTGTTTGAATGAGGCTTCAGTACTTTACAGAATCGTTGCCTGCACATCTTGGAAACACTTGCTGGGA
TTACTTCTTCAGGTTAACCCAACAGAAGGCTCGAGAAGGTATATTGCTGTTGACAGTGAGCGTCCGAGTA
GTGCATCGCGATCTTAGTGAAGCCACAGATGTAAGATCGCGATGCACTACTCGGTTGCCTACTGCCTCGG
AATTCAAGGGGCTACTTTAGGAGCAATTATCTTGTTTACTAAAACTGAATACCTTGCTATCTCTTTGATA
CATTTTTACAAAGCTGAATTAAAATGGTATAAATTAAATCACTTTTTT
