>Addgene plasmid #73555 | shCDK4/6(2) | addgene partial sequence | sequence record 145650 | pLXSN5 5'-CCCTTGAACCTCCTCGTTCGACC-3'
AATGAGGCTTCAGTACTTTACAGAATCGTTGCCTGCACATCTTGGAAACACTTGCTGGGATTACTTCTTC
AGGTTAACCCAACAGAAGGCTCGAGAAGGTATATTGCTGTTGACAGTGAGCGAGCACTTACACCCGTGGT
TGTTTAGTGAAGCCACAGATGTAAACAACCACGGGTGTAAGTGCCTGCCTACTGCCTCGGAATTCAAGGG
GCTACTTTAGGAGCAATTATCTTGTTTACTAAAACTGAATACCTTGCTATCTCTTTGATACATTTTTACA
AAGCTGAATTAAAATGGTATAAATTAAATCACTTTTTTGGATCTCTCGACTAGGGATAACAGGGTAATTG
TTTGAATGAGGCTTCAGTACTTTACAGAATCGTTGCCTGCACATCTTGGAAACACTTGCTGGGATTACTT
CTTCAGGTTAACCCAACAGAAGGCTCGAGAAGGTATATTGCTGTTGACAGTGAGCGTCCGAGTAGTG
