>Addgene plasmid #73555 | shCDK4/6(2) | addgene partial sequence | sequence record 145653 | MSCV-rev 5'-CAGCGGGGCTGCTAAAGCGCATGC-3'
TAGAATTGGATCCAAAAAAGTGATTTAATTTATACCATTTTAATTCAGCTTTGTAAAAATGTATCAAAGA
GATAGCAAGGTATTCAGTTTTAGTAAACAAGATAATTGCTCCTAAAGTAGCCCCTTGAATTCCGAGGCAG
TAGGCAACCGAGTAGTGCATCTTGATGTTCCCGACGGTCTTTTTTGACC
