>Addgene plasmid #73555 | shCDK4/6(2) | addgene partial sequence | sequence record 147085 | MSCV-rev 5'-CAGCGGGGCTGCTAAAGCGCATGC-3'
ATTGGATCCAAAAAAGTGATTTAATTTATACCATTTTAATTCAGCTTTGTAAAAATGTATCAAAGAGATA
GCAAGGTATTCAGTTTTAGTAAACAAGATAATTGCTCCTAAAGTAGCCCCTTGAATTCCGAGGCAGTAGG
CAACCGAGTAGTGCATCGCGATCTTACATCTGTGGCTTCACTAAGATCGCGATGCACTACTCGGACGCTC
ACTGTCAACAGCAATATACCTTCTCGAGCCTTCTGTTGGGTTAACCTGAAGAAGTAATCCCAGCAAGTGT
TTCCAAGATGTGCAGGCAACGATTCTGTAAAGTACTGAAGCCTCATTCAAACAATTACCCTGTTATCCCT
AGTCGAGAGATCCAAAAAAGTGATTTAATTTATACCATTTTAATTC
